>Addgene plasmid #217963 | pCL1271 | addgene full sequence | sequence record 430217 | Addgene NGS Result
TACAACAGCTGCTGAAGAGGCTAGACAAATGGCCGCCGTTCTCCTAAGACGTCTCTTGTCCTCTGCATTT
GATGAAGTCTATCCAGCACTTCCCTCTGATGTTCAGACTGCCATCAAGAGTGAGCTACTCATGATTATTC
AGATGGAAACACAATCTAGCATGAGGAAAAAAGTTTGTGATATTGCGGCAGAACTGGCCAGGAATTTAAT
AGATGAGGATGGCAATAACCAGTGGCCCGAAGGTTTGAAGTTCCTTTTTGATTCAGTCAGCTCTCAAAAT
GTGGGACTGCGGGAAGCTGCCCTTCACATTTTCTGGAACTTTCCTGGAATTTTTGGGAACCAGCAACAAC
ACTATTTAGATGTCATCAAACGAATGTTAGTTCAGTGTATGCAAGATCAGGAACACCCGTCGATCAGGAC
GTTATCTGCTAGAGCTACAGCTGCATTTATACTTGCAAATGAGCATAATGTTGCTCTGTTCAAACATTTT
GCAGACTTGCTACCGGGATTCCTACAGGCGGTAAATGACTCGTGCTACCAGAATGATGATTCTGTCCTAA
AATCCCTCGTTGAGATTGCAGATACTGTTCCAAAGTATTTGCGTCCTCACTTGGAAGCAACTCTACAGCT
AAGTCTAAAGTTGTGTGGAGACACTAGCCTCAACAATATGCAACGCCAGCTTGCCCTTGAAGTGATCGTC
ACCCTCTCTGAGACTGCAGCTGCTATGTTAAGAAAACATACCAATATTGTTGCACAGACTATTCCTCAGA
TGTTAGCAATGATGGTTGATTTGGAAGAAGATGAGGACTGGGCAAATGCAGATGAACTAGAAGATGATGA
TTTTGACAGCAATGCAGTTGCAGGCGAGAGTGCTCTAGATCGAATGGCTTGTGGACTTGGTGGAAAGCTC
GTTCTGCCGATGATCAAGGAACACATTATGCAAATGCTTCAAAATCCTGACTGGAAATACCGGCATGCAG
GATTGATGGCCTTATCTGCCATTGGTGAAGGGTGCCACCAGCAAATGGAAGGAATTCTAAATGAGATCGT
AAATTTTGTTTTACTTTTTCTCCAGGATCCTCATCCAAGAGTAAGGTATGCAGCCTGTAATGCCGTGGGA
CAGATGGCTACAGATTTTGCACCTGGTTTCCAAAAGAAATTTCATGAGAAGGTGATTGCAGCTCTGCTGC
AGACCATGGAAGACCAAGGCAATCAACGTGTGCAGGCCCATGCAGCTGCTGCCCTCATTAACTTTACTGA
AGACTGTCCCAAGTCACTACTTATTCCATACTTGGATAATTTGGTGAAACATCTGCATTCCATTATGGTA
CTGAAGCTTCAAGAGCTGATTCAGAAAGGCACCAAGTTAGTTTTGGAACAAGTTGTGACATCCATTGCAT
CAGTTGCCGATACTGCAGAAGAAAAATTTGTCCCCTACTATGATTTATTTATGCCATCACTGAAGCACAT
CGTTGAGAATGCGGTTCAAAAAGAACTGAGACTTCTGAGAGGAAAAACTATTGAATGCATTAGCCTCATT
GGTCTGGCTGTTGGGAAGGAAAAATTCATGCAGGATGCATCAGATGTGATGCAGCTTTTGTTAAAGACCC
AGACAGACTTCAATGATATGGAAGATGATGATCCTCAGATCTCTTACATGATCTCAGCATGGGCCAGAAT
GTGCAAAATCCTTGGAAAAGAATTTCAGCAATACCTTCCAGTGGTTATGGGGCCTTTAATGAAGACGGCT
TCAATTAAGCCCGAAGTAGCCCTTTTAGATACCCAAGACATGGAGAATATGAGTGATGATGATGGTTGGG
AATTTGTGAACCTTGGAGATCAGCAAAGCTTTGGTATTAAAACTGCAGGACTAGAAGAAAAATCAACTGC
TTGCCAGATGTTGGTTTGCTATGCTAAGGAGTTAAAGGAAGGCTTTGTGGAGTACACCGAACAGGTTGTC
AAACTGATGGTCCCTTTACTGAAATTTTATTTCCACGATGGTGTTCGAGTGGCAGCAGCGGAATCCATGC
CTCTTCTCCTGGAGTGTGCAAGAGTCCGTGGTCCTGAGTATCTCACACAGATGTGGCATTTTATGTGTGA
TGCTCTAATTAAGGCCATTGGTACAGAACCAGATTCAGACGTCCTCTCAGAAATAATGCATTCTTTTGCA
AAGTGCATTGAAGTAATGGGAGATGGATGCCTTAATAATGAACACTTTGAAGAACTGGGAGGTATATTGA
AAGCAAAGCTTGAAGAACATTTTAAAAATCAAGAATTACGACAAGTTAAAAGACAAGATGAAGACTATGA
TGAACAGGTCGAAGAGTCACTACAAGATGAGGATGATAATGATGTTTATATTCTGACCAAAGTGTCAGAT
ATTTTACACTCAATATTCAGTAGCTACAAAGAAAAGGTGTTACCATGGTTTGAACAGCTGCTTCCATTAA
TTGTCAACCTCATTTGTCCACATAGACCATGGCCAGACAGACAATGGGGATTATGCATCTTTGATGATGT
CATAGAACACTGTAGTCCAGCCTCATTTAAATACGCAGAATATTTCTTAAGACCAATGCTCCAATATGTA
TGTGACAACAGCCCAGAAGTCAGGCAAGCAGCTGCATATGGCCTGGGAGTCATGGCACAGTACGGTGGAG
ATAATTATCGCCCTTTTTGTACAGAAGCACTTCCCCTGCTGGTAAGAGTTATTCAGTCTGCGGATTCTAA
GACCAAAGAAAATGTCAATGCTACAGAGAACTGCATCTCAGCAGTAGGGAAAATCATGAAGTTCAAGCCT
GACTGTGTAAACGTTGAAGAGGTCCTTCCACACTGGTTGTCTTGGCTTCCACTACATGAAGATAAAGAAG
AAGCTGTTCAGACTTTCAATTATCTGTGTGACCTGATTGAAAGTAATCATCCAATTGTTCTTGGCCCAAA
CAATACCAATCTGCCCAAAATATTTAGTATAATTGCGGAAGGAGAAATGCACGAGGCAATTAAACATGAA
GATCCTTGTGCCAAACGTCTGGCCAATGTCGTTCGCCAAGTACAGACTTCTGGAGGACTGTGGACTGAGT
GCATAGCACAGCTCAGTCCTGAGCAGCAGGCCGCCATTCAGGAGCTCCTGAACTCTGCGTGAGGTACCGC
GGGCCCGGGATCCACCGGATCTAGATAACTGATCATAATCAGCCATACCACATTTGTAGAGGTTTTACTT
GCTTTAAAAAACCTCCCACACCTCCCCCTGAACCTGAAACATAAAATGAATGCAATTGTTGTTGTTAACT
TGTTTATTGCAGCTTATAATGGTTACAAATAAAGCAATAGCATCACAAATTTCACAAATAAAGCATTTTT
TTCACTGCATTCTAGTTGTGGTTTGTCCAAACTCATCAATGTATCTTAACGCGTAAATTGTAAGCGTTAA
TATTTTGTTAAAATTCGCGTTAAATTTTTGTTAAATCAGCTCATTTTTTAACCAATAGGCCGAAATCGGC
AAAATCCCTTATAAATCAAAAGAATAGACCGAGATAGGGT
[37 nt withheld, positions 3541-3577]
AAAGAACGTGGACTCCAACGTCAAAGG
[49 nt withheld, positions 3605-3653]
T
[91 nt withheld, positions 3655-3745]
G
[124 nt withheld, positions 3747-3870]
CAGGTGGCACTTTTCGGGGAAATGTGCGCGGAACCCCTATTTGTTTATTTTTCTAAATACATTCAAATAT
GTATCCGCTCATGAGACAATAACCCTGATAAATGCTTCAATAATATTGAAAAAGGAAGAGTCCTGAGGCG
GAAAGAACCAGCTGTGGAATGTGTGTCAGTTAGGGTGTGGAAAGTCCCCAGGCTCCCCAGCAGGCAGAAG
TATGCAAAGCATGCATCTCAATTAGTCAGCAACCAGGTGTGGAAAGTCCCCAGGCTCCCCAGCAGGCAGA
AGTATGCAAAGCATGCATCTCAATTAGTCAGCAACCATAGTCCCGCCCCTAACTCCGCCCATCCCGCCCC
TAACTCCGCCCAGTTCCGCCCATTCTCCGCCCCATGGCTGACTAATTTTTTTTATTTATGCAGAGGCCGA
GGCCGCCTCGGCCTCTGAGCTATTCCAGAAGTAGTGAGGAGGCTTTTTTGGAGGCCTAGGCTTTTGCAAA
GATCGATCAAGAGACAGGATGAGGATCGTTTCGCATGATTGAACAAGATGGATTGCACGCAGGTTCTCCG
GCCGCTTGGGTGGAGAGGCTATTCGGCTATGACTGGGCACAACAGACAATCGGCTGCTCTGATGCCGCCG
TGTTCCGGCTGTCAGCGCAGGGGCGCCCGGTTCTTTTTGTCAAGACCGACCTGTCCGGTGCCCTGAATGA
ACTGCAAGACGAGGCAGCGCGGCTATCGTGGCTGGCCACGACGGGCGTTCCTTGCGCAGCTGTGCTCGAC
GTTGTCACTGAAGCGGGAAGGGACTGGCTGCTATTGGGCGAAGTGCCGGGGCAGGATCTCCTGTCATCTC
ACCTTGCTCCTGCCGAGAAAGTATCCATCATGGCTGATGCAATGCGGCGGCTGCATACGCTTGATCCGGC
TACCTGCCCATTCGACCACCAAGCGAAACATCGCATCGAGCGAGCACGTACTCGGATGGAAGCCGGTCTT
GTCGATCAGGATGATCTGGACGAAGAGCATCAGGGGCTCGCGCCAGCCGAACTGTTCGCCAGGCTCAAGG
CGAGCATGCCCGACGGCGAGGATCTCGTCGTGACCCATGGCGATGCCTGCTTGCCGAATATCATGGTGGA
AAATGGCCGCTTTTCTGGATTCATCGACTGTGGCCGGCTGGGTGTGGCGGACCGCTATCAGGACATAGCG
TTGGCTACCCGTGATATTGCTGAAGAGCTTGGCGGCGAATGGGCTGACCGCTTCCTCGTGCTTTACGGTA
TCGCCGCTCCCGATTCGCAGCGCATCGCCTTCTATCGCCTTCTTGACGAGTTCTTCTGAGCGGGACTCTG
GGGTTCGAAATGACCGACCAAGCGACGCCCAACCTGCCATCACGAGATTTCGATTCCACCGCCGCCTTCT
ATGAAAGGTTGGGCTTCGGAATCGTTTTCCGGGACGCCGGCTGGATGATCCTCCAGCGCGGGGATCTCAT
GCTGGAGTTCTTCGCCCACCCTAGGGGGAGGCTAACTGAAACACGGAAGGAGACAATACCGGAAGGAACC
CGCGCTATGACGGCAATAAAAAGACAGAATAAAACGCACGGTGTTGGGTCGTTTGTTCATAAACGCGGGG
TTCGGTCCCAGGGCTGGCACTCTGTCGATACCCCACCGAGACCCCATTGGGGCCAATACGCCCGCGTTTC
TTCCTTTTCCCCACCCCACCCCCCAAGTTCGGGTGAAGGCCCAGGGCTCGCAGCCAACGTCGGGGCGGCA
GGCCCTGCCATAGCCTCAGGTTACTCATATATACTTTAGATTGATTTAAAACTTCATTTTTAATTTAAAA
GGATCTAGGTGAAGATCCTTTTTGATAATCTCATGACCAAAATCCCTTAACGTGAGTTTTCGTTCCACTG
AGCGTCAGACCCCGTAGAAAAGATCAAAGGATCTTCTTGAGATCCTTTTTTTCTGCGCGTAATCTGCTGC
TTGCAAACAAAAAAACCACCGCTACCAGCGGTGGTTTGTTTGCCGGATCAAGAGCTACCAACTCTTTTTC
CGAAGGTAACTGGCTTCAGCAGAGCGCAGATACCAAATACTGTTCTTCTAGTGTAGCCGTAGTTAGGCCA
CCACTTCAAGAACTCTGTAGCACCGCCTACATACCTCGCTCTGCTAATCCTGTTACCAGTGGCTGCTGCC
AGTGGCGATAAGTCGTGTCTTACCGGGTTGGACTCAAGACGATAGTTACCGGATAAGGCGCAGCGGTCGG
GCTGAACGGGGGGTTCGTGCACACAGCCCAGCTTGGAGCGAACGACCTACACCGAACTGAGATACCTACA
GCGTGAGCTATGAGAAAGCGCCACGCTTCCCGAAGGGAGAAAGGCGGACAGGTATCCGGTAAGCGGCAGG
GTCGGAACAGGAGAGCGCACGAGGGAGCTTCCAGGGGGAAACGCCTGGTATCTTTATAGTCCTGTCGGGT
TTCGCCACCTCTGACTTGAGCGTCGATTTTTGTGATGCTCGTCAGGGGGGCGGAGCCTATGGAAAAACGC
CAGCAACGCGGCCTTTTTACGGTTCCTGGCCTTTTGCTGGCCTTTTGCTCACATGTTCTTTCCTGCGTTA
TCCCCTGATTCTGTGGATAACCGTATTACCGCCATGCATTAGTTATTAATAGTAATCAATTACGGGGTCA
TTAGTTCATAGCCCATATATGGAGTTCCGCGTTACATAACTTACGGTAAATGGCCCGCCTGGCTGACCGC
CCAACGACCCCCGCCCATTGACGTCAATAATGACGTATGTTCCCATAGTAACGCCAATAGGGACTTTCCA
TTGACGTCAATGGGTGGAGTATTTACGGTAAACTGCCCACTTGGCAGTACATCAAGTGTATCATATGCCA
AGTACGCCCCCTATTGACGTCAATGACGGTAAATGGCCCGCCTGGCATTATGCCCAGTACATGACCTTAT
GGGACTTTCCTACTTGGCAGTACATCTACGTATTAGTCATCGCTATTACCATGGTGATGCGGTTTTGGCA
GTACATCAATGGGCGTGGATAGCGGTTTGACTCACGGGGATTTCCAAGTCTCCACCCCATTGACGTCAAT
GGGAGTTTGTTTTGGCACCAAAATCAACGGGACTTTCCAAAATGTCGTAACAACTCCGCCCCATTGACGC
AAATGGGCGGTAGGCGTGTACGGTGGGAGGTCTATATAAGCAGAGCTGGTTTAGTGAACCGTCAGATCCG
CTAGCGCTACCGGTCGCCACCATGGTGAGCAAGGGCGAGGAGCTGTTCACCGGGGTGGTGCCCATCCTGG
TCGAGCTGGACGGCGACGTAAACGGCCACAAGTTCAGCGTGTCCGGCGAGGGCGAGGGCGATGCCACCTA
CGGCAAGCTGACCCTGAAGTTCATCTGCACCACCGGCAAGCTGCCCGTGCCCTGGCCCACCCTCGTGACC
ACCCTGACCTACGGCGTGCAGTGCTTCAGCCGCTACCCCGACCACATGAAGCAGCACGACTTCTTCAAGT
CCGCCATGCCCGAAGGCTACGTCCAGGAGCGCACCATCTTCTTCAAGGACGACGGCAACTACAAGACCCG
CGCCGAGGTGAAGTTCGAGGGCGACACCCTGGTGAACCGCATCGAGCTGAAGGGCATCGACTTCAAGGAG
GACGGCAACATCCTGGGGCACAAGCTGGAGTACAACTACAACAGCCACAACGTCTATATCATGGCCGACA
AGCAGAAGAACGGCATCAAGGTGAACTTCAAGATCCGCCACAACATCGAGGACGGCAGCGTGCAGCTCGC
CGACCACTACCAGCAGAACACCCCCATCGGCGACGGCCCCGTGCTGCTGCCCGACAACCACTACCTGAGC
ACCCAGTCCGCCCTGAGCAAAGACCCCAACGAGAAGCGCGATCACATGGTCCTTAAGGAGTTCGTGACCG
CCGCCGGGATCACTCTCGGCATGGACGAGCTGTACAAGTCCGGACTCAGATCTCGAGCAATGGCGGCGGC
CGCGGCGGAGCAGCAACAGTTCTACCTGCTCCTGGGAAACCTGCTCAGCCCCGACAATGTGGTCCGGAAA
CAGGCAGAGGAAACCTATGAGAATATCCCAGGCCAGTCAAAGATCACATTCCTCTTACAAGCCATCAGAA
A
Features (pLannotate 1.2.2; 16 found; start..end, strand, type, name):
   3143..3168    +  misc_feature   MCS (fragment): multiple cloning site
   3180..3264    +  CDS            large T antigen (fragment): large T antigen from SV40 (simian virus 40)
   3287..3408    +  polyA_signal   SV40 poly(A) signal: SV40 polyadenylation signal
   3442..3870    -  rep_origin     f1 ori (sequence partly withheld): f1 bacteriophage origin of replication; arrow indicates direction of (+) strand synthesis
   3897..4001    +  promoter       AmpR promoter: bla
   4003..4360    +  promoter       SV40 promoter: SV40 enhancer and early promoter
   4395..5189    +  CDS            NeoR/KanR: aminoglycoside phosphotransferase from Tn5; aph(3')-II (or nptII); confers resistance to neomycin, kanamycin, and G418 (Geneticin®)
   5210..5362    +  CDS            ble (fragment): BLE_KLEPN - Experimental evidence at protein level: Swiss-Prot protein existence level 1. Binding protein with a strong affinity to the bleomycin family of antibiotics. Binds to CL990; an antimitotic-antibiotic compound. From Klebsiella pneumoniae.
   5421..5468    +  polyA_signal   HSV TK poly(A) signal: herpes simplex virus thymidine kinase polyadenylation signal (Cole and Stacy, 1985)
   5559..5575    -  polyA_signal   bGH poly(A) signal (fragment): bovine growth hormone polyadenylation signal
   5797..6385    +  rep_origin     ori: high-copy-number ColE1/pMB1/pBR322/pUC origin of replication
   6560..6863    +  enhancer       CMV enhancer: human cytomegalovirus immediate early enhancer
   6864..7067    +  promoter       CMV promoter: human cytomegalovirus (CMV) immediate early promoter
   7112..7828    +  CDS            EGFP: EGFP is a basic (constitutively fluorescent) green fluorescent protein published in 1996, derived from Aequorea victoria. It is reported to be a rapidly-maturing weak dimer with moderate acid sensitivity.
   7829..7848    +  misc_feature   MCS (fragment): multiple cloning site
   7850..3139    +  CDS            IPO5 (across the origin): IPO5_HUMAN - Also known as KPNB3, RANBP5. Experimental evidence at protein level: Swiss-Prot protein existence level 1. Functions in nuclear protein import as nuclear transport receptor. Serves as receptor for nuclear localization signals (NLS) in cargo substrates. Is thought to mediate docking of the importin/substrate complex to the nuclear pore complex (NPC) through binding to nucleoporin and the complex is subsequently translocated through the pore by an energy requiring, Ran-dependent mechanism. At the nucleoplasmic side of the NPC, Ran binds to the importin, the importin/substrate comple
