[The description below was written by a language model from this plasmid's Addgene catalogue record and pLannotate feature annotations shown in this document.]
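Description:
pCL1271 is a mammalian expression plasmid of about 8 kb built on the pEGFP-C1 backbone, carrying human Importin 5 (IPO5, also known as KPNB3 or RANBP5; splice isoform 1) fused at its N terminus to EGFP. The IPO5 coding sequence was inserted between the XhoI and KpnI sites of the multiple cloning site, both of which remain intact. It therefore sits directly downstream of, and in frame with, the backbone's EGFP open reading frame. Transcription of the fusion is driven by the human cytomegalovirus immediate-early enhancer and promoter and terminated by the SV40 polyadenylation signal, giving strong constitutive expression in transfected mammalian cells.

The plasmid replicates in E. coli at high copy from a ColE1/pUC-type origin and is selected with kanamycin. Resistance comes from the Tn5 aminoglycoside phosphotransferase (NeoR/KanR) gene, which is placed behind both a bacterial bla-type promoter and the SV40 enhancer/early promoter and followed by the HSV TK polyadenylation signal. The same cassette thus serves in bacteria and in mammalian cells. The catalogue lists gentamicin as the mammalian selectable marker, but the annotated cassette is the one that confers neomycin/G418 (Geneticin) resistance. An f1 origin is also present for single-stranded DNA production. The short large T antigen, ble and bGH poly(A) fragments in the feature table are probably partial matches to backbone sequence rather than functional parts.

IPO5 is a nuclear transport receptor that recognises cargo proteins and carries them through the nuclear pore in a Ran-dependent manner. The EGFP fusion allows the importin to be visualised or captured in living cells, and the associated study concerned nuclear import of histones H3.1 and H4.
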