Addgene plasmid #217963: pCL1271
Purpose: Mammalian expression of Importin 5 (Imp5, IPO5) with an N-terminal eGFP fusion. Splice isoform 1.
Depositing lab: Andrew Bowman. Depositing organization: University of Warwick. Publication: Evidence for the nuclear import of histones H3.1 and H4 as monomers. Apta-Smith MJ, Hernandez-Fernaud JR, Bowman AJ. EMBO J. 2018 Oct 1;37(19):e98714. doi: 10.15252/embj.201798714. Epub 2018 Sep 3. PubMed 30177573.
Backbone
  Vector backbone: peGFP-C1
  Backbone manufacturer: Clonetech
  Vector type: Mammalian Expression
  Selectable markers: Gentamicin
Growth in bacteria
  Bacterial resistance: Kanamycin, 50 μg/mL
  Growth temperature: 37°C
  Growth strain: DH5alpha
  Copy number: High Copy
Gene/Insert
  Gene/Insert name: Imp5 (alt name: Importin 5)
  Species: H. sapiens (human)
  Entrez Gene: IPO5 (a.k.a. IMB3, KPNB3, Pse1, RANBP5, imp5)
  Promoter: CMV
  Tag / fusion protein: eGFP (N terminal on backbone)
  Cloning method: Restriction Enzyme; 5′ cloning site XhoI (not destroyed); 3′ cloning site KpnI (not destroyed)
  Sequencing primers: 5′ pEGFP-C2 FP; 3′ SV40-RP
Terms and licenses: Academic/Nonprofit Terms; Industry Terms: Not Available to Industry
How to cite: pCL1271 was a gift from Andrew Bowman (Addgene plasmid # 217963 ; http://n2t.net/addgene:217963 ; RRID:Addgene_217963)
